>Addgene plasmid #168705 | pDONR223 HCoV-OC43 E_nostop | depositor partial sequence | sequence record 326914 | Inserted CDS without stop codon
ATGTTTATGGCTGATGCTTATCTTGCAGACACTGTGTGGTATGTGGGGCAAATAATTTTTATAGTTGCCA
TTTGTTTATTGGTTACAATAGTTGTAGTGGCATTTTTGGCAACTTTTAAATTGTGTATTCAACTTTGCGG
TATGTGTAATACCTTAGTACTGTCCCCTTCTATTTATGTGTTTAATAGAGGTAGGCAGTTTTATGAGTTT
TACAATGATGTAAAACCACCAGTCCTTGATGTGGATGACGTTTAG
