[The description below was written by a language model from this plasmid's Addgene catalogue record.]
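Description:
pDONR223 HCoV-OC43 E_nostop is a Gateway Entry clone built on the pDONR223 donor backbone (listed as about 5 kb without insert) and carrying the coding sequence of the E (envelope) gene of human coronavirus OC43, a small insert of 255 bp. It is a bacterial cloning plasmid, maintained in standard E. coli hosts such as DH5alpha under spectinomycin selection. The record lists its copy number as unknown and provides no feature table, so the origin of replication and the exact positions of the recombination sites are not documented here. As an Entry clone made by Gateway cloning, the open reading frame would be expected to sit between attL recombination sites, with M13 forward and reverse priming sites on either side for sequence verification of the insert.

The plasmid has no stated promoter, tag or reporter. An Entry vector is not meant to express its insert but to act as a sequence-verified source from which the ORF is moved by LR recombination into Destination vectors of choice. The "nostop" designation indicates that the native stop codon has been omitted, so that after transfer the E coding sequence can be read through into a C-terminal fusion partner supplied by the Destination vector, such as an epitope tag, fluorescent protein or interaction-assay domain. The construct belongs to a collection of human coronavirus protein-coding sequences in Gateway Entry format, intended as a flexible resource for generating expression constructs for different hosts and assays. The record does not state whether the sequence is native or codon-optimised.
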