Addgene plasmid #168705: pDONR223 HCoV-OC43 E_nostop
Purpose: Gateway-compatible Entry vector
Depositing lab: Fritz Roth. Depositing organization: Sinai Health System. Publication: A resource of human coronavirus protein-coding sequences in a flexible, multipurpose Gateway Entry clone collection. Weller B, Lin CW, Pogoutse O, Sauer M, Marin-de la Rosa N, Strobel A, Young V, Knapp JJ, Rayhan A, Falter C, Kim DK, Roth FP, Falter-Braun P. G3 (Bethesda). 2023 Jul 5;13(7):jkad105. doi: 10.1093/g3journal/jkad105. PubMed 37267226.
Backbone
  Vector backbone: pDONR223
  Backbone manufacturer: Rual et al, Genome Res. 14:2128-2135, 2004.
  Backbone size w/o insert (bp): 5005
  Vector type: Other
Growth in bacteria
  Bacterial resistance: Spectinomycin, 50 μg/mL
  Growth temperature: 37°C
  Growth strain: DH5alpha
  Copy number: Unknown
Gene/Insert
  Gene/Insert name: E
  Species: Other
  Insert size (bp): 255
  Entrez Gene: E (a.k.a. EYW02_gp6)
  Cloning method: Gateway Cloning
  Sequencing primers: 5′ m13-For; 3′ m13-Rev
Resource information
  A portion of this plasmid was derived from a plasmid made by: Falter-Braun Lab
Terms and licenses: Academic/Nonprofit Terms; Industry Terms
How to cite: pDONR223 HCoV-OC43 E_nostop was a gift from Fritz Roth (Addgene plasmid # 168705 ; http://n2t.net/addgene:168705 ; RRID:Addgene_168705)
